Addgene plasmid #221758: pMRXIP-GFP-Spo20(PABD)
Purpose: Stable expression of GFP-Spo20(PABD) in mammalian cells
Depositing lab: Noboru Mizushima. Depositing organization: The University of Tokyo. Publication: Syntaxin 17 recruitment to mature autophagosomes is temporally regulated by PI4P accumulation. Shinoda S, Sakai Y, Matsui T, Uematsu M, Koyama-Honda I, Sakamaki JI, Yamamoto H, Mizushima N. Elife. 2024 Jun 4;12:RP92189. doi: 10.7554/eLife.92189. PubMed 38831696.
Backbone
  Vector backbone: pMRX-IP
  Backbone manufacturer: Dr.Shoji Yamaoka of Tokyo Medical and Dental University
  Backbone size w/o insert (bp): 6137
  Total vector size (bp): 7886
  Vector type: Mammalian Expression, Retroviral
  Selectable markers: Puromycin
Growth in bacteria
  Bacterial resistance: Ampicillin, 100 μg/mL
  Growth temperature: 37°C
  Growth strain: NEB Stable
  Growth instructions: 100 μg/mL
  Copy number: High Copy
Gene/Insert
  Gene/Insert name: Spo20 (alt names: 2×Spo20(PABD); SOS1)
  Species: H. sapiens (human)
  Insert size (bp): 261
  Mutation: tandem Spo20(PABD) (amino acids 422-551)
  GenBank ID: NM_005633
  Entrez Gene: SOS1 (a.k.a. GF1, GGF1, GINGF, HGF, NS4, SOS-1)
  Tag / fusion protein: GFP (N terminal on insert)
  Cloning method: Gibson Cloning
  Sequencing primers: 5′ TCTATCGATGAATTGGAATTCATGGACAATTGTTCAGGAAGC; 3′ AACTCGCGAACGCGTGAATTCtcaACTAGTCTTAGTGGCGTC
Terms and licenses: Academic/Nonprofit Terms; Industry Terms: Not Available to Industry
How to cite: pMRXIP-GFP-Spo20(PABD) was a gift from Noboru Mizushima (Addgene plasmid # 221758 ; http://n2t.net/addgene:221758 ; RRID:Addgene_221758)
