[The description below was written by a language model from this plasmid's Addgene catalogue record and pLannotate feature annotations shown in this document.]
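Description:
pMRXIP-GFP-Spo20(PABD) is a Moloney murine leukemia virus-based retroviral vector built on the pMRX-IP backbone, intended for stable expression of a GFP-tagged lipid-binding probe in mammalian cells. In bacteria it is maintained through a high-copy ColE1/pUC-type origin and an ampicillin resistance gene (β-lactamase with its own promoter). The viral portion begins with a CMV enhancer joined to an LTR fragment, an arrangement that typically drives strong transcription of the viral genome in packaging cells. This is followed by the MMLV Ψ packaging signal, a truncated gag segment lacking its start codon, and a pol region carrying the splice acceptor. A downstream MMLV LTR closes the provirus.

The payload is EGFP fused at the N terminus of a Spo20 phosphatidic acid-binding domain (PABD), followed by an EMCV IRES and the puromycin N-acetyltransferase gene. The fusion protein and the puromycin marker are therefore translated from one bicistronic transcript, which allows selection of transduced cells. No separate internal promoter is annotated, so expression presumably comes from the LTR.

The record contains several inconsistencies. The catalogue fields list the insert as human SOS1 with a corresponding accession and residue range, whereas the feature annotation identifies the sequence as a fragment of Saccharomyces cerevisiae SPO20, which matches the construct name. The insert is described as a tandem (2×) PABD, but only one SPO20 fragment is annotated, with unannotated sequence lying between it and the IRES. The sequenced record is 7,146 nt, against a stated total size of 7,886 bp. The associated publication concerns phosphoinositide regulation of syntaxin 17 recruitment to autophagosomes, consistent with use as a fluorescent membrane lipid reporter for live-cell imaging.
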