Features (pLannotate 1.2.2; 15 found; start..end, strand, type, name):
    309..604     +  LTR            3' LTR (ΔU3) (fragment): self-inactivating 3' long terminal repeat (LTR) from Moloney murine leukemia virus
    667..1024    +  misc_feature   MMLV Ψ: packaging signal of Moloney murine leukemia virus (MMLV)
   1089..1505    +  CDS            gag (truncated): truncated Moloney murine leukemia virus (MMLV) gag gene lacking the start codon
   1515..1889    +  misc_feature   pol region: Moloney murine leukemia virus (MMLV) pol region containing the splice acceptor site
   1901..2617    +  CDS            EGFP: EGFP is a basic (constitutively fluorescent) green fluorescent protein published in 1996, derived from Aequorea victoria. It is reported to be a rapidly-maturing weak dimer with moderate acid sensitivity.
   2681..2803    +  CDS            SPO20 (fragment): SPO20_YEAST - Experimental evidence at protein level: Swiss-Prot protein existence level 1. Required to maintain the prospore membrane to the nucleus during sporulation in order to capture the daughter nuclei and form the spores. Mediates the fusion of exocytic vesicles with the plasma membrane during sporulation through its interactions with the t-SNARE SSO1 and v-SNARE SNC2. From Saccharomyces cerevisiae (strain ATCC 204508 / S288c) (Baker's yeast).
   3101..3563    +  misc_feature   IRES: internal ribosome entry site (IRES) of the encephalomyocarditis virus (EMCV)
   3577..4176    +  CDS            PuroR: puromycin N-acetyltransferase; pac from Streptomyces alboniger; confers resistance to puromycin
   4278..4399    +  LTR            3' LTR (ΔU3) (fragment): self-inactivating 3' long terminal repeat (LTR) from Moloney murine leukemia virus
   4400..4869    +  LTR            LTR: long terminal repeat from Moloney murine leukemia virus
   4935..4987    -  CDS            lacI (fragment): lac repressor; lacI; The lac repressor binds to the lac operator to inhibit transcription in E. coli. This inhibition can be relieved by adding lactose or isopropyl-β-D-thiogalactopyranoside (IPTG).
   5170..5758    -  rep_origin     ori: high-copy-number ColE1/pMB1/pBR322/pUC origin of replication
   5922..6782    -  CDS            AmpR: β-lactamase; bla; confers resistance to ampicillin, carbenicillin, and related antibiotics
   6783..6887    -  promoter       AmpR promoter: bla
   7075..308     +  enhancer       CMV enhancer (across the origin): human cytomegalovirus immediate early enhancer
>Addgene plasmid #221758 | pMRXIP-GFP-Spo20(PABD) | addgene full sequence | sequence record 443432 | Addgene NGS Result
TCCGCGTTACATAACTTACGGTAAATGGCCCGCCTGGCTGACCGCCCAACGACCCCCGCCCATTGACGTC
AATAATGACGTATGTTCCCATAGTAACGCCAATAGGGACTTTCCATTGACGTCAATGGGTGGAGTATTTA
CGGTAAACTGCCCACTTGGCAGTACATCAAGTGTATCATATGCCAAGTACGCCCCCTATTGACGTCAATG
ACGGTAAATGGCCCGCCTGGCATTATGCCCAGTACATGACCTTATGGGACTTTCCTACTTGGCAGTACAT
CTACGTATTAGTCATCGCTATTACCATGCTAGAGAACCATCAGATGTTTCCAGGGTGCCCCAAGGACCTG
AAATGACCCTGTGCCTTATTTGAACTAACCAATCAGTTCGCTTCTCGCTTCTGTTCGCGCGCTTCTGCTC
CCCGAGCTCAATAAAAGAGCCCACAACCCCTCACTCGGCGCGCCAGTCCTCCGATTGACTGAGTCGCCCG
GGTACCCGTGTATCCAATAAACCCTCTTGCAGTTGCATCCGACTTGTGGTCTCGCTGTTCCTTGGGAGGG
TCTCCTCTGAGTGATTGACTACCCGTCAGCGGGGGTCTTTCATTTGGGGGCTCGTCCGGGATCGGGAGAC
CCCTGCCCAGGGACCACCGACCCACCACCGGGAGGTAAGCTGGCCAGCAACTTATCTGTGTCTGTCCGAT
TGTCTAGTGTCTATGACTGATTTTATGCGCCTGCGTCGGTACTAGTTAGCTAACTAGCTCTGTATCTGGC
GGACCCGTGGTGGAACTGACGAGTTCGGAACACCCGGCCGCAACCCTGGGAGACGTCCCAGGGACTTCGG
GGGCCGTTTTTGTGGCCCGACCTGAGTCCAAAAATCCCGATCGTTTTGGACTCTTTGGTGCACCCCCCTT
AGAGGAGGGATATGTGGTTCTGGTAGGAGACGAGAACCTAAAACAGTTCCCGCCTCCGTCTGAATTTTTG
CTTTCGGTTTGGGACCGAAGCCGCGCCGCGCGTCTTGTCTGCTGCAGCATCGTTCTGTGTTGTCTCTGTC
TGACTGTGTTTCTGTATTTGTCTGAAAATATGGGCCCGGGCCAGACTGTTACCACTCCCTTAAGTTTGAC
CTTAGGTCACTGGAAAGATGTCGAGCGGATCGCTCACAACCAGTCGGTAGATGTCAAGAAGAGACGTTGG
GTTACCTTCTGCTCTGCAGAATGGCCAACCTTTAACGTCGGATGGCCGCGAGACGGCACCTTTAACCGAG
ACCTCATCACCCAGGTTAAGATCAAGGTCTTTTCACCTGGCCCGCATGGACACCCAGACCAGGTCCCCTA
CATCGTGACCTGGGAAGCCTTGGCTTTTGACCCCCCTCCCTGGGTCAAGCCCTTTGTACACCCTAAGCCT
CCGCCTCCTCTTCCTCCATCCGCCCCGTCTCTCCCCCTTGAACCTCCTCGTTCGACCCCGCCTCGATCCT
CCCTTTATCCAGCCCTCACTCCTTCTCTAGGCGCCCCCATATGGCCATATGAGATCTTATATGGGGCACC
CCCGCCCCTTGTAAACTTCCCTGACCCTGACATGACAAGAGTTACTAACAGCCCCTCTCTCCAAGCTCAC
TTACAGGCTCTCTACTTAGTCCAGCACGAAGTCTGGAGACCTCTGGCGGCAGCCTACCAAGAACAACTGG
ACCGACCGGTGGTACCTCACCCTTACCGAGTCGGCGACACAGTGTGGGTCCGCCGACACCAGACTAAGAA
CCTAGAACCTCGCTGGAAAGGACCTTACACAGTCCTGCTGACCACCCCCACCGCCCTCAAAGTAGACGGC
ATCGCAGCTTGGATACACGCCGCCCACGTGAAGGCTGCCGACCCCGGGGGTGGACCATCCTCTAGACTGC
CGGATCTGCCATGGTGAGCAAGGGCGAGGAGCTGTTCACCGGGGTGGTGCCCATCCTGGTCGAGCTGGAC
GGCGACGTAAACGGCCACAAGTTCAGCGTGTCCGGCGAGGGCGAGGGCGATGCCACCTACGGCAAGCTGA
CCCTGAAGTTCATCTGCACCACCGGCAAGCTGCCCGTGCCCTGGCCCACCCTCGTGACCACCCTGACCTA
CGGCGTGCAGTGCTTCAGCCGCTACCCCGACCACATGAAGCAGCACGACTTCTTCAAGTCCGCCATGCCC
GAAGGCTACGTCCAGGAGCGCACCATCTTCTTCAAGGACGACGGCAACTACAAGACCCGCGCCGAGGTGA
AGTTCGAGGGCGACACCCTGGTGAACCGCATCGAGCTGAAGGGCATCGACTTCAAGGAGGACGGCAACAT
CCTGGGGCACAAGCTGGAGTACAACTACAACAGCCACAACGTCTATATCATGGCCGACAAGCAGAAGAAC
GGCATCAAGGTGAACTTCAAGATCCGCCACAACATCGAGGACGGCAGCGTGCAGCTCGCCGACCACTACC
AGCAGAACACCCCCATCGGCGACGGCCCCGTGCTGCTGCCCGACAACCACTACCTGAGCACCCAGTCCGC
CCTGAGCAAAGACCCCAACGAGAAGCGCGATCACATGGTCCTGCTGGAGTTCGTGACCGCCGCCGGGATC
ACTCTCGGCATGGACGAGCTGTACAAGGGTGGCGGTGGCTCGGGCGGTGGTGGGTCGGGTGGCGGCGGAT
CTATCGATGAATTGGAATTCATGGACAATTGTTCAGGAAGCAGAAGACGTGATAGGCTACATGTGAAGCT
TAAATCCTTGAGGAATAAAATCCACAAACAACTTCACCCAAACTGTCGGTTCGATGACGCCACTAAGACT
AGTGGTGGCGGTGGCTCGATGGACAATTGTTCAGGAAGCAGAAGACGTGATAGGCTACATGTGAAGCTTA
AATCCTTGAGGAATAAAATCCACAAACAACTTCACCCAAACTGTCGGTTCGATGACGCCACTAAGACTAG
TTGAGAATTCACGCGTTCGCGAGTTAACGGATCCCTCGAGCGGCCGCTACGTAAATTCCGCCCCCCCCCC
TAACGTTACTGGCCGAAGCCGCTTGGAATAAGGCCGGTGTGCGTTTGTCTATATGTTATTTTCCACCATA
TTGCCGTCTTTTGGCAATGTGAGGGCCCGGAAACCTGGCCCTGTCTTCTTGACGAGCATTCCTAGGGGTC
TTTCCCCTCTCGCCAAAGGAATGCAAGGTCTGTTGAATGTCGTGAAGGAAGCAGTTCCTCTGGAAGCTTC
TTGAAGACAAACAACGTCTGTAGCGACCCTTTGCAGGCAGCGGAACCCCCCACCTGGCGACAGGTGCCTC
TGCGGCCAAAAGCCACGTGTATAAGATACACCTGCAAAGGCGGCACAACCCCAGTGCCACGTTGTGAGTT
GGATAGTTGTGGAAAGAGTCAAATGGCTCTCCTCAAGCGTATTCAACAAGGGGCTGAAGGATGCCCAGAA
GGTACCCCATTGTATGGGATCTGATCTGGGGCCTCGGTGCACATGCTTTACATGTGTTTAGTCGAGGTTA
AAAAAACGTCTAGGCCCCCCGAACCACGGGGACGTGGTTTTCCTTTGAAAAACACGATGATAATATGGCC
ACAACCATGACCGAGTACAAGCCCACGGTGCGCCTCGCCACCCGCGACGACGTCCCCCGGGCCGTACGCA
CCCTCGCCGCCGCGTTCGCCGACTACCCCGCCACGCGCCACACCGTCGACCCGGACCGCCACATCGAGCG
GGTCACCGAGCTGCAAGAACTCTTCCTCACGCGCGTCGGGCTCGACATCGGCAAGGTGTGGGTCGCGGAC
GACGGCGCCGCGGTGGCGGTCTGGACCACGCCGGAGAGCGTCGAAGCGGGGGCGGTGTTCGCCGAGATCG
GCCCGCGCATGGCCGAGTTGAGCGGTTCCCGGCTGGCCGCGCAGCAACAGATGGAAGGCCTCCTGGCGCC
GCACCGGCCCAAGGAGCCCGCGTGGTTCCTGGCCACCGTCGGCGTCTCGCCCGACCACCAGGGCAAGGGT
CTGGGCAGCGCCGTCGTGCTCCCCGGAGTGGAGGCGGCCGAGCGCGCCGGGGTGCCCGCCTTCCTGGAGA
CCTCCGCGCCCCGCAACCTCCCCTTCTACGAGCGGCTCGGCTTCACCGTCACCGCCGACGTCGAGGTGCC
CGAAGGACCGCGCACCTGGTGCATGACCCGCAAGCCCGGTGCCTGACGCCCGCCCCACGACCCGCAGCGC
CCGACCGAAAGGAGCGCACGACCCCATGGCTCGACGATAAAATAAAAGATTTTATTTAGTCTCCAGAAAA
AGGGGGGAATGAAAGACCCCACCTGTAGGTTTGGCAAGCTAGCTTAAGTAACGCCATTTTGCAAGGCATG
GAAAAATACATAACTGAGAATAGAGAAGTTCAGATCAAGGTCAGGAACAGATGGAACAGCTGAATATGGG
CCAAACAGGATATCTGTGGTAAGCAGTTCCTGCCCCGGCTCAGGGCCAAGAACAGATGGAACAGCTGAAT
ATGGGCCAAACAGGATATCTGTGGTAAGCAGTTCCTGCCCCGGCTCAGGGCCAAGAACAGATGGTCCCCA
GATGCGGTCCAGCCCTCAGCAGTTTCTAGAGAACCATCAGATGTTTCCAGGGTGCCCCAAGGACCTGAAA
TGACCCTGTGCCTTATTTGAACTAACCAATCAGTTCGCTTCTCGCTTCTGTTCGCGCGCTTCTGCTCCCC
GAGCTCAATAAAAGAGCCCACAACCCCTCACTCGGGGCGCCAGTCCTCCGATTGACTGAGTCGCCCGGGT
ACCCGTGTATCCAATAAACCCTCTTGCAGTTGCATCCGACTTGTGGTCTCGCTGTTCCTTGGGAGGGTCT
CCTCTGAGTGATTGACTACCCGTCAGCGGGGGTCTTTCACATGCAGCATGTATCAAAATTAATTTGGTTT
TTTTTCTTAAGTATTTACATTAAATGGCCATAGTTGCATTAATGAATCGGCCAACGCGCGGGGAGAGGCG
GTTTGCGTATTGGGCGCTCTTCCGCTTCCTCGCTCACTGACTCGCTGCGCTCGGTCGTTCGGCTGCGGCG
AGCGGTATCAGCTCACTCAAAGGCGGTAATACGGTTATCCACAGAATCAGGGGATAACGCAGGAAAGAAC
ATGTGAGCAAAAGGCCAGCAAAAGGCCAGGAACCGTAAAAAGGCCGCGTTGCTGGCGTTTTTCCATAGGC
TCCGCCCCCCTGACGAGCATCACAAAAATCGACGCTCAAGTCAGAGGTGGCGAAACCCGACAGGACTATA
AAGATACCAGGCGTTTCCCCCTGGAAGCTCCCTCGTGCGCTCTCCTGTTCCGACCCTGCCGCTTACCGGA
TACCTGTCCGCCTTTCTCCCTTCGGGAAGCGTGGCGCTTTCTCATAGCTCACGCTGTAGGTATCTCAGTT
CGGTGTAGGTCGTTCGCTCCAAGCTGGGCTGTGTGCACGAACCCCCCGTTCAGCCCGACCGCTGCGCCTT
ATCCGGTAACTATCGTCTTGAGTCCAACCCGGTAAGACACGACTTATCGCCACTGGCAGCAGCCACTGGT
AACAGGATTAGCAGAGCGAGGTATGTAGGCGGTGCTACAGAGTTCTTGAAGTGGTGGCCTAACTACGGCT
ACACTAGAAGAACAGTATTTGGTATCTGCGCTCTGCTGAAGCCAGTTACCTTCGGAAAAAGAGTTGGTAG
CTCTTGATCCGGCAAACAAACCACCGCTGGTAGCGGTGGTTTTTTTGTTTGCAAGCAGCAGATTACGCGC
AGAAAAAAAGGATCTCAAGAAGATCCTTTGATCTTTTCTACGGGGTCTGACGCTCAGTGGAACGAAAACT
CACGTTAAGGGATTTTGGTCATGAGATTATCAAAAAGGATCTTCACCTAGATCCTTTTGCGGCCGGCCGC
AAATCAATCTAAAGTATATATGAGTAAACTTGGTCTGACAGTTACCAATGCTTAATCAGTGAGGCACCTA
TCTCAGCGATCTGTCTATTTCGTTCATCCATAGTTGCCTGACTCCCCGTCGTGTAGATAACTACGATACG
GGAGGGCTTACCATCTGGCCCCAGTGCTGCAATGATACCGCGAGACCCACGCTCACCGGCTCCAGATTTA
TCAGCAATAAACCAGCCAGCCGGAAGGGCCGAGCGCAGAAGTGGTCCTGCAACTTTATCCGCCTCCATCC
AGTCTATTAATTGTTGCCGGGAAGCTAGAGTAAGTAGTTCGCCAGTTAATAGTTTGCGCAACGTTGTTGC
CATTGCTACAGGCATCGTGGTGTCACGCTCGTCGTTTGGTATGGCTTCATTCAGCTCCGGTTCCCAACGA
TCAAGGCGAGTTACATGATCCCCCATGTTGTGCAAAAAAGCGGTTAGCTCCTTCGGTCCTCCGATCGTTG
TCAGAAGTAAGTTGGCCGCAGTGTTATCACTCATGGTTATGGCAGCACTGCATAATTCTCTTACTGTCAT
GCCATCCGTAAGATGCTTTTCTGTGACTGGTGAGTACTCAACCAAGTCATTCTGAGAATAGTGTATGCGG
CGACCGAGTTGCTCTTGCCCGGCGTCAACACGGGATAATACCGCGCCACATAGCAGAACTTTAAAAGTGC
TCATCATTGGAAAACGTTCTTCGGGGCGAAAACTCTCAAGGATCTTACCGCTGTTGAGATCCAGTTCGAT
GTAACCCACTCGTGCACCCAACTGATCTTCAGCATCTTTTACTTTCACCAGCGTTTCTGGGTGAGCAAAA
ACAGGAAGGCAAAATGCCGCAAAAAAGGGAATAAGGGCGACACGGAAATGTTGAATACTCATACTCTTCC
TTTTTCAATATTATTGAAGCATTTATCAGGGTTATTGTCTCATGAGCGGATACATATTTGAATGTATTTA
GAAAAATAAACAAATAGGGGTTCCGCGCACATTTCCCCGAAAAGTGCCACCTGACGTCTAAGAAACCATT
ATTATCATGACATTAACCTATAAAAATAGGCGTATCACGAGGCCCTTTCGTCTTCACTCGAGGAGCTTGG
CCCATTGCATACGTTGTATCCATATCATAATATGTACATTTATATTGGCTCATGTCCAACATTACCGCCA
TGTTGACATTGATTATTGACTAGTTATTAATAGTAATCAATTACGGGGTCATTAGTTCATAGCCCATATA
TGGAGT
